Addgene plasmid #148538: pnEA-NpG-SpDcp1opt_AD
Purpose: Bacterial Expression of SpDcp1opt
Depositing lab: Elisa Izaurralde. Depositing organization: Max Planck Institute for Developmental Biology. Publication: Structure of the Dcp2-Dcp1 mRNA-decapping complex in the activated conformation. Valkov E, Muthukumar S, Chang CT, Jonas S, Weichenrieder O, Izaurralde E. Nat Struct Mol Biol. 2016 Jun;23(6):574-9. doi: 10.1038/nsmb.3232. Epub 2016 May 16. PubMed 27183195.
Backbone
  Vector backbone: Unknown
  Vector type: Bacterial Expression
Growth in bacteria
  Bacterial resistance: Ampicillin, 100 μg/mL
  Growth temperature: 37°C
  Growth strain: DH5alpha
  Copy number: Low Copy
Gene/Insert
  Gene/Insert name: SpDcp1opt
  Species: S. pombe (fission yeast)
  Entrez Gene: dcp1 (a.k.a. SPBC3B9.21)
  Cloning method: Unknown
Terms and licenses: Academic/Nonprofit Terms; Industry Terms: Not Available to Industry
Depositor comments: GeneArt clone codon optimized for expression in E.coli Plasmids from this collection were made available to the research community and donated after the lab closed. Please note that the sequence provided by the depositing laboratory may be theoretical/predicted or based on Sanger sequencing results. There may be discrepancies between sequencing results obtained by Addgene and the depositor sequence. If an Addgene verified sequence is not available, please contact before placing your order to request that our lab fully sequence the plasmid.
How to cite: pnEA-NpG-SpDcp1opt_AD was a gift from Elisa Izaurralde (Addgene plasmid # 148538 ; http://n2t.net/addgene:148538 ; RRID:Addgene_148538)
