[The description below was written by a language model from this plasmid's Addgene catalogue record and pLannotate feature annotations shown in this document.]
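Description:
pnEA-NpG-SpDcp1opt_AD is a 6,752-nt bacterial expression plasmid for producing the Schizosaccharomyces pombe decapping protein Dcp1 in E. coli. The catalogue lists the backbone as unknown, but the annotated features show a pET/pBR322-style architecture. It has a ColE1/pMB1-type origin accompanied by the bom mobility region and the rop gene, which keeps copy number low and agrees with the "low copy" catalogue entry. An ampicillin resistance cassette (bla with its own promoter) provides selection. Several remnants of the tetracycline resistance gene and its promoter are scattered around the expression unit. These are interrupted fragments left over from the parental vector and should not confer a functional marker.

The expression cassette consists of a T7 promoter followed by a lac operator and the phage T7 gene 10 ribosome binding site. A lacI gene on the plasmid supplies the repressor, so transcription depends on T7 RNA polymerase in the host and is inducible with IPTG. The coding region begins with Schistosoma japonicum glutathione S-transferase, followed after a short unannotated linker by the dcp1 sequence, giving an N-terminal GST fusion suited to glutathione affinity purification. The record does not say whether the linker carries a protease cleavage site. According to the depositor, the insert is a synthetic clone codon-optimized for E. coli. A short fragment annotated as a T7 gene 10-derived sequence lies just downstream of the insert, before the T7 terminator, and is probably vector-derived rather than an intended tag. The associated publication concerns the structure of the Dcp2–Dcp1 mRNA-decapping complex, so the plasmid's likely use is recombinant protein production for structural and biochemical studies.
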