Features (pLannotate 1.2.2; 20 found; start..end, strand, type, name):
    104..208     +  promoter       AmpR promoter: bla
    209..1069    +  CDS            AmpR: β-lactamase; bla; confers resistance to ampicillin, carbenicillin, and related antibiotics
   1240..1828    +  rep_origin     ori: high-copy-number ColE1/pMB1/pBR322/pUC origin of replication
   2014..2153    -  misc_feature   bom: basis of mobility region from pBR322
   2255..2446    -  CDS            rop: Rop protein, which maintains plasmids at low copy number; rop
   2463..2843    +  CDS            YPB1_ECOLX: Protein predicted: Swiss-Prot protein existence level 4. From Escherichia coli.
   3085..3709    -  CDS            TcR (fragment): tetracycline efflux protein; tet; confers resistance to tetracycline
   3724..3745    -  protein_bind   CAP binding site: CAP binding activates transcription in the presence of cAMP. E. coli catabolite activator protein
   3758..4839    -  CDS            lacI: lac repressor; lacI; The lac repressor binds to the lac operator to inhibit transcription in E. coli. This inhibition can be relieved by adding lactose or isopropyl-β-D-thiogalactopyranoside (IPTG).
   4840..4917    -  promoter       lacI promoter: lacI
   4925..5204    -  CDS            TcR (fragment): tetracycline efflux protein; tet; confers resistance to tetracycline
   5226..5244    +  promoter       T7 promoter: promoter for bacteriophage T7 RNA polymerase
   5245..5269    +  protein_bind   lac operator: The lac repressor binds to the lac operator to inhibit transcription in E. coli. This inhibition can be relieved by adding lactose or isopropyl-β-D-thiogalactopyranoside (IPTG). lac repressor encoded by lacI
   5284..5306    +  RBS            RBS: efficient ribosome binding site from bacteriophage T7 gene 10 (Olins and Rangwala, 1989)
   5317..5967    +  CDS            GST: glutathione S-transferase from Schistosoma japonicum
   6015..6395    +  CDS            dcp1: DCP1_SCHPO - Experimental evidence at protein level: Swiss-Prot protein existence level 1. Component of the decapping complex necessary for the degradation of mRNAs, both in normal mRNA turnover and in nonsense- mediated mRNA decay. Removes the 7-methyl guanine cap structure from mRNA molecules, yielding a 5'-phosphorylated mRNA fragment and 7m-GDP. Decapping is the major pathway of mRNA degradation in yeast. It occurs through deadenylation, decapping and subsequent 5' to 3' exonucleolytic decay of the transcript body. From Schizosaccharomyces pombe (strain 972 / ATCC 24843) (Fission yeast).
   6436..6485    +  CDS            SET1 (fragment): solubility-enhancement tag derived from T7 phage gene 10B
   6493..6540    +  terminator     T7 terminator: transcription terminator for bacteriophage T7 RNA polymerase
   6563..6667    -  CDS            TcR (fragment): tetracycline efflux protein; tet; confers resistance to tetracycline
   6715..6743    -  promoter       tet promoter: E. coli promoter for tetracycline efflux protein gene
>Addgene plasmid #148538 | pnEA-NpG-SpDcp1opt_AD | addgene full sequence | sequence record 381360 | Addgene NGS Result
TTCTTGAAGACGAAAGGGCCTCGTGATACGCCTATTTTTATAGGTTAATGTCATGATAATAATGGTTTCT
TAGACGTCAGGTGGCACTTTTCGGGGAAATGTGCGCGGAACCCCTATTTGTTTATTTTTCTAAATACATT
CAAATATGTATCCGCTCATGAGACAATAACCCTGATAAATGCTTCAATAATATTGAAAAAGGAAGAGTAT
GAGTATTCAACATTTCCGTGTCGCCCTTATTCCCTTTTTTGCGGCATTTTGCCTTCCTGTTTTTGCTCAC
CCAGAAACGCTGGTGAAAGTAAAAGATGCTGAAGATCAGTTGGGTGCACGAGTGGGTTACATCGAACTGG
ATCTCAACAGCGGTAAGATCCTTGAGAGTTTTCGCCCCGAAGAACGTTTTCCAATGATGAGCACTTTTAA
AGTTCTGCTATGTGGCGCGGTATTATCCCGTGTTGACGCCGGGCAAGAGCAACTCGGTCGCCGCATACAC
TATTCTCAGAATGACTTGGTTGAGTACTCACCAGTCACAGAAAAGCATCTTACGGATGGCATGACAGTAA
GAGAATTATGCAGTGCTGCCATAACCATGAGTGATAACACTGCGGCCAACTTACTTCTGACAACGATCGG
AGGACCGAAGGAGCTAACCGCTTTTTTGCACAACATGGGGGATCATGTAACTCGCCTTGATCGTTGGGAA
CCGGAGCTGAATGAAGCCATACCAAACGACGAGCGTGACACCACGATGCCTGCAGCAATGGCAACAACGT
TGCGCAAACTATTAACTGGCGAACTACTTACTCTAGCTTCCCGGCAACAATTAATAGACTGGATGGAGGC
GGATAAAGTTGCAGGACCACTTCTGCGCTCGGCCCTTCCGGCTGGCTGGTTTATTGCTGATAAATCTGGA
GCCGGTGAGCGTGGGTCTCGCGGTATCATTGCAGCACTGGGGCCAGATGGTAAGCCCTCCCGTATCGTAG
TTATCTACACGACGGGGAGTCAGGCAACTATGGATGAACGAAATAGACAGATCGCTGAGATAGGTGCCTC
ACTGATTAAGCATTGGTAACTGTCAGACCAAGTTTACTCATATATACTTTAGATTGATTTAAAACTTCAT
TTTTAATTTAAAAGGATCTAGGTGAAGATCCTTTTTGATAATCTCATGACCAAAATCCCTTAACGTGAGT
TTTCGTTCCACTGAGCGTCAGACCCCGTAGAAAAGATCAAAGGATCTTCTTGAGATCCTTTTTTTCTGCG
CGTAATCTGCTGCTTGCAAACAAAAAAACCACCGCTACCAGCGGTGGTTTGTTTGCCGGATCAAGAGCTA
CCAACTCTTTTTCCGAAGGTAACTGGCTTCAGCAGAGCGCAGATACCAAATACTGTCCTTCTAGTGTAGC
CGTAGTTAGGCCACCACTTCAAGAACTCTGTAGCACCGCCTACATACCTCGCTCTGCTAATCCTGTTACC
AGTGGCTGCTGCCAGTGGCGATAAGTCGTGTCTTACCGGGTTGGACTCAAGACGATAGTTACCGGATAAG
GCGCAGCGGTCGGGCTGAACGGGGGGTTCGTGCACACAGCCCAGCTTGGAGCGAACGACCTACACCGAAC
TGAGATACCTACAGCGTGAGCTATGAGAAAGCGCCACGCTTCCCGAAGGGAGAAAGGCGGACAGGTATCC
GGTAAGCGGCAGGGTCGGAACAGGAGAGCGCACGAGGGAGCTTCCAGGGGGAAACGCCTGGTATCTTTAT
AGTCCTGTCGGGTTTCGCCACCTCTGACTTGAGCGTCGATTTTTGTGATGCTCGTCAGGGGGGCGGAGCC
TATGGAAAAACGCCAGCAACGCGGCCTTTTTACGGTTCCTGGCCTTTTGCTGGCCTTTTGCTCACATGTT
CTTTCCTGCGTTATCCCCTGATTCTGTGGATAACCGTATTACCGCCTTTGAGTGAGCTGATACCGCTCGC
CGCAGCCGAACGACCGAGCGCAGCGAGTCAGTGAGCGAGGAAGCGGAAGAGCGCCTGATGCGGTATTTTC
TCCTTACGCATCTGTGCGGTATTTCACACCGCAATGGTGCACTCTCAGTACAATCTGCTCTGATGCCGCA
TAGTTAAGCCAGTATACACTCCGCTATCGCTACGTGACTGGGTCATGGCTGCGCCCCGACACCCGCCAAC
ACCCGCTGACGCGCCCTGACGGGCTTGTCTGCTCCCGGCATCCGCTTACAGACAAGCTGTGACCGTCTCC
GGGAGCTGCATGTGTCAGAGGTTTTCACCGTCATCACCGAAACGCGCGAGGCAGCTGCGGTAAAGCTCAT
CAGCGTGGTCGTGAAGCGATTCACAGATGTCTGCCTGTTCATCCGCGTCCAGCTCGTTGAGTTTCTCCAG
AAGCGTTAATGTCTGGCTTCTGATAAAGCGGGCCATGTTAAGGGCGGTTTTTTCCTGTTTGGTCACTGAT
GCCTCCGTGTAAGGGGGATTTCTGTTCATGGGGGTAATGATACCGATGAAACGAGAGAGGATGCTCACGA
TACGGGTTACTGATGATGAACATGCCCGGTTACTGGAACGTTGTGAGGGTAAACAACTGGCGGTATGGAT
GCGGCGGGACCAGAGAAAAATCACTCAGGGTCAATGCCAGCGCTTCGTTAATACAGATGTAGGTGTTCCA
CAGGGTAGCCAGCAGCATCCTGCGATGCAGATCCGGAACATAATGGTGCAGGGCGCTGACTTCCGCGTTT
CCAGACTTTACGAAACACGGAAACCGAAGACCATTCATGTTGTTGCTCAGGTCGCAGACGTTTTGCAGCA
GCAGTCGCTTCACGTTCGCTCGCGTATCGGTGATTCATTCTGCTAACCAGTAAGGCAACCCCGCCAGCCT
AGCCGGGTCCTCAACGACAGGAGCACGATCATGCGCACCCGTGGCCAGGACCCAACGCTGCCCGAGATGC
GCCGCGTGCGGCTGCTGGAGATGGCGGACGCGATGGATATGTTCTGCCAAGGGTTGGTTTGCGCATTCAC
AGTTCTCCGCAAGAATTGATTGGCTCCAATTCTTGGAGTGGTGAATCCGTTAGCGAGGTGCCGCCGGCTT
CCATTCAGGTCGAGGTGGCCCGGCTCCATGCACCGCGACGCAACGCGGGGAGGCAGACAAGGTATAGGGC
GGCGCCTACAATCCATGCCAACCCGTTCCATGTGCTCGCCGAGGCGGCATAAATCGCCGTGACGATCAGC
GGTCCAATGATCGAAGTTAGGCTGGTAAGAGCCGCGAGCGATCCTTGAAGCTGTCCCTGATGGTCGTCAT
CTACCTGCCTGGACAGCATGGCCTGCAACGCGGGCATCCCGATGCCGCCGGAAGCGAGAAGAATCATAAT
GGGGAAGGCCATCCAGCCTCGCGTCGCGAACGCCAGCAAGACGTAGCCCAGCGCGTCGGCCGCCATGCCG
GCGATAATGGCCTGCTTCTCGCCGAAACGTTTGGTGGCGGGACCAGTGACGAAGGCTTGAGCGAGGGCGT
GCAAGATTCCGAATACCGCAAGCGACAGGCCGATCATCGTCGCGCTCCAGCGAAAGCGGTCCTCGCCGAA
AATGACCCAGAGCGCTGCCGGCACCTGTCCTACGAGTTGCATGATAAAGAAGACAGTCATAAGTGCGGCG
ACGATAGTCATGCCCCGCGCCCACCGGAAGGAGCTGACTGGGTTGAAGGCTCTCAAGGGCATCGGTCGAG
ATCCCGGTGCCTAATGAGTGAGCTAACTTACATTAATTGCGTTGCGCTCACTGCCCGCTTTCCAGTCGGG
AAACTGTCGTGCCAGCTGCATTAATGAATCGGCCAACGCGCGGGGAGAGGCGGTTTGCGTATTGGGCGCC
AGGGTGGTTTTTCTTTTCACCAGTGAGACGGGCAACAGCTGATTGCCCTTCACCGCCTGGCCCTGAGAGA
GTTGCAGCAAGCGGTCCACGCTGGTTTGCCCCAGCAGGCGAAAATCCTGTTTGATGGTGGTTAACGGCGG
GATATAACATGAGCTGTCTTCGGTATCGTCGTATCCCACTACCGAGATATCCGCACCAACGCGCAGCCCG
GACTCGGTAATGGCGCGCATTGCGCCCAGCGCCATCTGATCGTTGGCAACCAGCATCGCAGTGGGAACGA
TGCCCTCATTCAGCATTTGCATGGTTTGTTGAAAACCGGACATGGCACTCCAGTCGCCTTCCCGTTCCGC
TATCGGCTGAATTTGATTGCGAGTGAGATATTTATGCCAGCCAGCCAGACGCAGACGCGCCGAGACAGAA
CTTAATGGGCCCGCTAACAGCGCGATTTGCTGGTGACCCAATGCGACCAGATGCTCCACGCCCAGTCGCG
TACCGTCTTCATGGGAGAAAATAATACTGTTGATGGGTGTCTGGTCAGAGACATCAAGAAATAACGCCGG
AACATTAGTGCAGGCAGCTTCCACAGCAATGGCATCCTGGTCATCCAGCGGATAGTTAATGATCAGCCCA
CTGACGCGTTGCGCGAGAAGATTGTGCACCGCCGCTTTACAGGCTTCGACGCCGCTTCGTTCTACCATCG
ACACCACCACGCTGGCACCCAGTTGATCGGCGCGAGATTTAATCGCCGCGACAATTTGCGACGGCGCGTG
CAGGGCCAGACTGGAGGTGGCAACGCCAATCAGCAACGACTGTTTGCCCGCCAGTTGTTGTGCCACGCGG
TTGGGAATGTAATTCAGCTCCGCCATCGCCGCTTCCACTTTTTCCCGCGTTTTCGCAGAAACGTGGCTGG
CCTGGTTCACCACGCGGGAAACGGTCTGATAAGAGACACCGGCATACTCTGCGACATCGTATAACGTTAC
TGGTTTCACATTCACCACCCTGAATTGACTCTCTTCCGGGCGCTATCATGCCATACCGCGAAAGGTTTTG
CGCCATTCGATGGTGTCCGGGATCTCGACGCTCTCCCTTATGCGACTCCTGCATTAGGAAGCAGCCCAGT
AGTAGGTTGAGGCCGTTGAGCACCGCCGCCGCAAGGAATGGTGCATGCAAGGAGATGGCGCCCAACAGTC
CCCCGGCCACGGGGCCTGCCACCATACCCACGCCGAAACAAGCGCTCATGAGCCCGAAGTGGCGAGCCCG
ATCTTCCCCATCGGTGATGTCGGCGATATAGGCGCCAGCAACCGCACCTGTGGCGCCGGTGATGCCGGCC
ACGATGCGTCCGGCGTAGAGGATCGAGATCTCGATCCCGCGAAATTAATACGACTCACTATAGGGGAATT
GTGAGCGGATAACAATTCCCCACTAGTAATAATTTTGTTTAACTTTAAGAAGGAGATATACCATGGCCCC
TATACTAGGTTATTGGAAAATTAAGGGCCTTGTGCAACCCACTCGACTTCTTTTGGAATATCTTGAAGAA
AAATATGAAGAGCATTTGTATGAGCGCGATGAAGGTGATAAATGGCGAAACAAAAAGTTTGAATTGGGTT
TGGAGTTTCCCAATCTTCCTTATTATATTGATGGTGATGTTAAATTAACACAGTCTATGGCCATCATACG
TTATATAGCTGACAAGCACAACATGTTGGGTGGTTGTCCAAAAGAGCGTGCAGAGATTTCAATGCTTGAA
GGAGCGGTTTTGGATATTAGATACGGTGTTTCGAGAATTGCATATAGTAAAGACTTTGAAACTCTCAAAG
TTGATTTTCTTAGCAAGCTACCTGAAATGCTGAAAATGTTCGAAGATCGTTTATGTCATAAAACATATTT
AAATGGTGATCATGTAACCCATCCTGACTTCATGTTGTATGACGCTCTTGATGTTGTTTTATACATGGAC
CCAATGTGCCTGGATGCGTTCCCAAAATTAGTTTGTTTTAAAAAACGTATTGAAGCTATCCCACAAATTG
ATAAGTACTTGAAATCCAGCAAGTATATAGCATGGCCTTTGCAGGGCTGGCAAGCCACGTTTGGTGGTGG
CGACCATCCGCCAAAATCGGATGGTACCGGCAGCGGCCTGGAAGTTCTGTTCCAGGGGCCCCATATGGAA
GATGAAAACATTCTGCGCAATGCAGTTAATCTGCAGGTTCTGAAATTCCACTATCCGGAAATTGAAAGCA
TTATCGATATTGCAAGCCATGTTGCCGTGTATCAGTTTGATGTTGGTAGCCAGAAATGGCTGAAAACCAG
CATTGAAGGCACCTTTTTTCTGGTTAAAGATCAGCGTGCACGTGTGGGTTATGTTATTCTGAATCGTAAT
AGTCCGGAAAACCTGTACCTGTTTATTAACCATCCGAGCAATGTTCATCTGGTGGATCGTTATCTGATTC
ATCGTACCGAAAATCAGCATGTTGTTGGTCTGTGGATGTTTGATCCGAATGATATGAGCCGCATTTTTAA
CATCGTTAAAGAAAGCCTGCTGCGCTAAGGATCCTAATAGTCTAGAGCTAGCCCTAGGAGATCCGGCTGC
TAACAAAGCCCGAAAGGAAGCTGAGTTGGCTGCTGCCACCGCTGAGCAATAACTAGCATAACCCCTTGGG
GCCTCTAAACGGGTCTTGAGGGGTTTTTTGCTGAAAGGAGGAACTATATCCGGATATCCCGCAAGAGGCC
CGGCAGTACCGGCATAACCAAGCCTATGCCTACAGCATCCAGGGTGACGGTGCCGAGGATGACGATGAGC
GCATTGTTAGATTTCATACACGGTGCCTGACTGCGTTAGCAATTTAACTGTGATAAACTACCGCATTAAA
GCTTATCGATGATAAGCTGTCAAACATGAGAA
